>Addgene plasmid #124106 | pET21a-AspRS-His | addgene full sequence | sequence record 258599 | Addgene NGS Result
ATGGGGGTAATGATACCGATGAAACGAGAGAGGATGCTCACGATACGGGTTACTGATGATGAACATGCCC
GGTTACTGGAACGTTGTGAGGGTAAACAACTGGCGGTATGGATGCGGCGGGACCAGAGAAAAATCACTCA
GGGTCAATGCCAGCGCTTCGTTAATACAGATGTAGGTGTTCCACAGGGTAGCCAGCAGCATCCTGCGATG
CAGATCCGGAACATAATGGTGCAGGGCGCTGACTTCCGCGTTTCCAGACTTTACGAAACACGGAAACCGA
AGACCATTCATGTTGTTGCTCAGGTCGCAGACGTTTTGCAGCAGCAGTCGCTTCACGTTCGCTCGCGTAT
CGGTGATTCATTCTGCTAACCAGTAAGGCAACCCCGCCAGCCTAGCCGGGTCCTCAACGACAGGAGCACG
ATCATGCGCACCCGTGGGGCCGCCATGCCGGCGATAATGGCCTGCTTCTCGCCGAAACGTTTGGTGGCGG
GACCAGTGACGAAGGCTTGAGCGAGGGCGTGCAAGATTCCGAATACCGCAAGCGACAGGCCGATCATCGT
CGCGCTCCAGCGAAAGCGGTCCTCGCCGAAAATGACCCAGAGCGCTGCCGGCACCTGTCCTACGAGTTGC
ATGATAAAGAAGACAGTCATAAGTGCGGCGACGATAGTCATGCCCCGCGCCCACCGGAAGGAGCTGACTG
GGTTGAAGGCTCTCAAGGGCATCGGTCGAGATCCCGGTGCCTAATGAGTGAGCTAACTTACATTAATTGC
GTTGCGCTCACTGCCCGCTTTCCAGTCGGGAAACCTGTCGTGCCAGCTGCATTAATGAATCGGCCAACGC
GCGGGGAGAGGCGGTTTGCGTATTGGGCGCCAGGGTGGTTTTTCTTTTCACCAGTGAGACGGGCAACAGC
TGATTGCCCTTCACCGCCTGGCCCTGAGAGAGTTGCAGCAAGCGGTCCACGCTGGTTTGCCCCAGCAGGC
GAAAATCCTGTTTGATGGTGGTTAACGGCGGGATATAACATGAGCTGTCTTCGGTATCGTCGTATCCCAC
TACCGAGATATCCGCACCAACGCGCAGCCCGGACTCGGTAATGGCGCGCATTGCGCCCAGCGCCATCTGA
TCGTTGGCAACCAGCATCGCAGTGGGAACGATGCCCTCATTCAGCATTTGCATGGTTTGTTGAAAACCGG
ACATGGCACTCCAGTCGCCTTCCCGTTCCGCTATCGGCTGAATTTGATTGCGAGTGAGATATTTATGCCA
GCCAGCCAGACGCAGACGCGCCGAGACAGAACTTAATGGGCCCGCTAACAGCGCGATTTGCTGGTGACCC
AATGCGACCAGATGCTCCACGCCCAGTCGCGTACCGTCTTCATGGGAGAAAATAATACTGTTGATGGGTG
TCTGGTCAGAGACATCAAGAAATAACGCCGGAACATTAGTGCAGGCAGCTTCCACAGCAATGGCATCCTG
GTCATCCAGCGGATAGTTAATGATCAGCCCACTGACGCGTTGCGCGAGAAGATTGTGCACCGCCGCTTTA
CAGGCTTCGACGCCGCTTCGTTCTACCATCGACACCACCACGCTGGCACCCAGTTGATCGGCGCGAGATT
TAATCGCCGCGACAATTTGCGACGGCGCGTGCAGGGCCAGACTGGAGGTGGCAACGCCAATCAGCAACGA
CTGTTTGCCCGCCAGTTGTTGTGCCACGCGGTTGGGAATGTAATTCAGCTCCGCCATCGCCGCTTCCACT
TTTTCCCGCGTTTTCGCAGAAACGTGGCTGGCCTGGTTCACCACGCGGGAAACGGTCTGATAAGAGACAC
CGGCATACTCTGCGACATCGTATAACGTTACTGGTTTCACATTCACCACCCTGAATTGACTCTCTTCCGG
GCGCTATCATGCCATACCGCGAAAGGTTTTGCGCCATTCGATGGTGTCCGGGATCTCGACGCTCTCCCTT
ATGCGACTCCTGCATTAGGAAGCAGCCCAGTAGTAGGTTGAGGCCGTTGAGCACCGCCGCCGCAAGGAAT
GGTGCATGCAAGGAGATGGCGCCCAACAGTCCCCCGGCCACGGGGCCTGCCACCATACCCACGCCGAAAC
AAGCGCTCATGAGCCCGAAGTGGCGAGCCCGATCTTCCCCATCGGTGATGTCGGCGATATAGGCGCCAGC
AACCGCACCTGTGGCGCCGGTGATGCCGGCCACGATGCGTCCGGCGTAGAGGATCGAGATCTCGATCCCG
CGAAATTAATACGACTCACTATAGGGGAATTGTGAGCGGATAACAATTCCCCTCTAGAAATAATTTTGTT
TAACTTTAAGAAGGAGATATACATATGCGTACAGAATATTGTGGACAGCTCCGTTTGTCCCACGTGGGGC
AGCAGGTGACTCTGTGTGGTTGGGTCAACCGTCGTCGTGATCTTGGTAGCCTGATCTTCATCGATATGCG
CGACCGCGAAGGTATCGTGCAGGTATTTTTCGATCCGGATCGTGCGGACGCGTTAAAGCTGGCCTCTGAA
CTGCGTAATGAGTTCTGCATTCAGGTCACGGGCACCGTACGTGCGCGTGACGAAAAAAATATTAACCGCG
ATATGGCGACCGGCGAAATCGAAGTGCTGGCGTCCTCGCTGACTATCATCAACCGCGCAGATGTTCTGCC
GCTTGACTCTAACCACGTCAACACCGAAGAAGCGCGTCTGAAATACCGCTACCTCGACCTGCGTCGTCCG
GAAATGGCTCAGCGCCTGAAAACCCGCGCTAAAATCACCAGCCTGGTGCGCCGTTTTATGGATGACCACG
GCTTCCTCGACATCGAAACTCCGATGCTGACCAAAGCCACGCCGGAAGGCGCGCGTGACTACCTGGTGCC
TTCTCGTGTGCACAAAGGTAAATTCTACGCACTGCCGCAATCCCCGCAGTTGTTCAAACAGCTGCTGATG
ATGTCCGGTTTTGACCGTTACTATCAGATCGTTAAATGCTTCCGTGACGAAGACCTGCGTGCTGACCGTC
AGCCTGAATTTACTCAGATCGATGTGGAAACTTCTTTCATGACCGCGCCGCAAGTGCGTGAAGTGATGGA
AGCGCTGGTGCGTCATCTGTGGCTGGAAGTGAAGGGTGTGGATCTGGGCGATTTCCCGGTAATGACCTTT
GCGGAAGCAGAACGCCGTTATGGTTCTGATAAACCGGATCTGCGTAACCCGATGGAACTGACTGACGTTG
CTGATCTGCTGAAATCTGTTGAGTTTGCTGTATTTGCAGGTCCGGCGAACGATCCGAAAGGTCGCGTAGC
GGCTCTGCGCGTTCCGGGCGGCGCATCGCTGACCCGTAAGCAGATCGACGAATACGGTAACTTCGTTAAA
ATCTACGGCGCGAAAGGTCTGGCTTACATCAAAGTTAACGAACGCGCGAAAGGTCTGGAAGGTATCAACA
GCCCGGTAGCGAAGTTCCTTAATGCAGAAATCATCGAAGACATCCTGGATCGTACTGCCGCGCAAGATGG
CGATATGATTTTCTTCGGTGCCGACAACAAGAAAATTGTTGCCGACGCGATGGGTGCACTGCGCCTGAAA
GTGGGTAAAGACCTTGGTCTGACCGACGAAAGCAAATGGGCACCGCTGTGGGTTATCGACTTCCCGATGT
TTGAAGACGACGGTGAAGGCGGCCTGACGGCAATGCACCATCCGTTCACCTCACCGAAAGATATGACGGC
TGCAGAACTGAAAGCTGCACCGGAAAATGCGGTGGCGAACGCTTACGATATGGTCATCAATGGTTACGAA
GTGGGCGGTGGTTCAGTACGTATCCATAATGGTGATATGCAGCAGACGGTGTTTGGTATTCTGGGTATCA
ACGAAGAGGAACAGCGCGAGAAATTCGGCTTCCTGCTCGACGCTCTGAAATACGGTACTCCGCCGCACGC
AGGTCTGGCATTCGGTCTTGACCGTCTGACCATGCTGCTGACCGGCACCGACAATATCCGTGACGTTATC
GCCTTCCCGAAAACCACGGCGGCAGCGTGTCTGATGACTGAAGCACCGAGCTTTGCTAACCCGACTGCAC
TGGCTGAGCTGAGCATTCAGGTTGTGAAGAAGGCTGAGAATAACCTCGAGCACCACCACCACCACCACTG
AGATCCGGCTGCTAACAAAGCCCGAAAGGAAGCTGAGTTGGCTGCTGCCACCGCTGAGCAATAACTAGCA
TAACCCCTTGGGGCCTCTAAACGGGTCTTGAGGGGTTTTTTGCTGAAAGGAGGAACTATATCCGGATTGG
CGAATGGG
[124 nt withheld, positions 4279-4402]
C
[91 nt withheld, positions 4404-4494]
A
[49 nt withheld, positions 4496-4544]
CCTTTGACGTTGGAGTCCACGTTCTTT
[37 nt withheld, positions 4572-4608]
ACCCTATCTCGGTCTATTCTTTTGATTTATAAGGGATTTTGCCGATTTCGGCCTATTGGTTAAAAAATGA
GCTGATTTAACAAAAATTTAACGCGAATTTTAACAAAATATTAACGCTTACAATTTAGGTGGCACTTTTC
GGGGAAATGTGCGCGGAACCCCTATTTGTTTATTTTTCTAAATACATTCAAATATGTATCCGCTCATGAG
ACAATAACCCTGATAAATGCTTCAATAATATTGAAAAAGGAAGAGTATGAGTATTCAACATTTCCGTGTC
GCCCTTATTCCCTTTTTTGCGGCATTTTGCCTTCCTGTTTTTGCTCACCCAGAAACGCTGGTGAAAGTAA
AAGATGCTGAAGATCAGTTGGGTGCACGAGTGGGTTACATCGAACTGGATCTCAACAGCGGTAAGATCCT
TGAGAGTTTTCGCCCCGAAGAACGTTTTCCAATGATGAGCACTTTTAAAGTTCTGCTATGTGGCGCGGTA
TTATCCCGTATTGACGCCGGGCAAGAGCAACTCGGTCGCCGCATACACTATTCTCAGAATGACTTGGTTG
AGTACTCACCAGTCACAGAAAAGCATCTTACGGATGGCATGACAGTAAGAGAATTATGCAGTGCTGCCAT
AACCATGAGTGATAACACTGCGGCCAACTTACTTCTGACAACGATCGGAGGACCGAAGGAGCTAACCGCT
TTTTTGCACAACATGGGGGATCATGTAACTCGCCTTGATCGTTGGGAACCGGAGCTGAATGAAGCCATAC
CAAACGACGAGCGTGACACCACGATGCCTGCAGCAATGGCAACAACGTTGCGCAAACTATTAACTGGCGA
ACTACTTACTCTAGCTTCCCGGCAACAATTAATAGACTGGATGGAGGCGGATAAAGTTGCAGGACCACTT
CTGCGCTCGGCCCTTCCGGCTGGCTGGTTTATTGCTGATAAATCTGGAGCCGGTGAGCGTGGGTCTCGCG
GTATCATTGCAGCACTGGGGCCAGATGGTAAGCCCTCCCGTATCGTAGTTATCTACACGACGGGGAGTCA
GGCAACTATGGATGAACGAAATAGACAGATCGCTGAGATAGGTGCCTCACTGATTAAGCATTGGTAACTG
TCAGACCAAGTTTACTCATATATACTTTAGATTGATTTAAAACTTCATTTTTAATTTAAAAGGATCTAGG
TGAAGATCCTTTTTGATAATCTCATGACCAAAATCCCTTAACGTGAGTTTTCGTTCCACTGAGCGTCAGA
CCCCGTAGAAAAGATCAAAGGATCTTCTTGAGATCCTTTTTTTCTGCGCGTAATCTGCTGCTTGCAAACA
AAAAAACCACCGCTACCAGCGGTGGTTTGTTTGCCGGATCAAGAGCTACCAACTCTTTTTCCGAAGGTAA
CTGGCTTCAGCAGAGCGCAGATACCAAATACTGTCCTTCTAGTGTAGCCGTAGTTAGGCCACCACTTCAA
GAACTCTGTAGCACCGCCTACATACCTCGCTCTGCTAATCCTGTTACCAGTGGCTGCTGCCAGTGGCGAT
AAGTCGTGTCTTACCGGGTTGGACTCAAGACGATAGTTACCGGATAAGGCGCAGCGGTCGGGCTGAACGG
GGGGTTCGTGCACACAGCCCAGCTTGGAGCGAACGACCTACACCGAACTGAGATACCTACAGCGTGAGCT
ATGAGAAAGCGCCACGCTTCCCGAAGGGAGAAAGGCGGACAGGTATCCGGTAAGCGGCAGGGTCGGAACA
GGAGAGCGCACGAGGGAGCTTCCAGGGGGAAACGCCTGGTATCTTTATAGTCCTGTCGGGTTTCGCCACC
TCTGACTTGAGCGTCGATTTTTGTGATGCTCGTCAGGGGGGCGGAGCCTATGGAAAAACGCCAGCAACGC
GGCCTTTTTACGGTTCCTGGCCTTTTGCTGGCCTTTTGCTCACATGTTCTTTCCTGCGTTATCCCCTGAT
TCTGTGGATAACCGTATTACCGCCTTTGAGTGAGCTGATACCGCTCGCCGCAGCCGAACGACCGAGCGCA
GCGAGTCAGTGAGCGAGGAAGCGGAAGAGCGCCTGATGCGGTATTTTCTCCTTACGCATCTGTGCGGTAT
TTCACACCGCAATGGTGCACTCTCAGTACAATCTGCTCTGATGCCGCATAGTTAAGCCAGTATACACTCC
GCTATCGCTACGTGACTGGGTCATGGCTGCGCCCCGACACCCGCCAACACCCGCTGACGCGCCCTGACGG
GCTTGTCTGCTCCCGGCATCCGCTTACAGACAAGCTGTGACCGTCTCCGGGAGCTGCATGTGTCAGAGGT
TTTCACCGTCATCACCGAAACGCGCGAGGCAGCTGCGGTAAAGCTCATCAGCGTGGTCGTGAAGCGATTC
ACAGATGTCTGCCTGTTCATCCGCGTCCAGCTCGTTGAGTTTCTCCAGAAGCGTTAATGTCTGGCTTCTG
ATAAAGCGGGCCATGTTAAGGGCGGTTTTTTCCTGTTTGGTCACTGATGCCTCCGTGTAAGGGGGATTTC
TGTTC
Features (pLannotate 1.2.2; 19 found; start..end, strand, type, name):
    438..729     -  CDS            TcR (fragment): tetracycline efflux protein; tet; confers resistance to tetracycline
    744..765     -  protein_bind   CAP binding site: CAP binding activates transcription in the presence of cAMP. E. coli catabolite activator protein
    778..1860    -  CDS            lacI: lac repressor; lacI; The lac repressor binds to the lac operator to inhibit transcription in E. coli. This inhibition can be relieved by adding lactose or isopropyl-β-D-thiogalactopyranoside (IPTG).
   1861..1938    -  promoter       lacI promoter: lacI
   1946..2225    -  CDS            TcR (fragment): tetracycline efflux protein; tet; confers resistance to tetracycline
   2247..2265    +  promoter       T7 promoter: promoter for bacteriophage T7 RNA polymerase
   2266..2290    +  protein_bind   lac operator: The lac repressor binds to the lac operator to inhibit transcription in E. coli. This inhibition can be relieved by adding lactose or isopropyl-β-D-thiogalactopyranoside (IPTG). lac repressor encoded by lacI
   2305..2327    +  RBS            RBS: efficient ribosome binding site from bacteriophage T7 gene 10 (Olins and Rangwala, 1989)
   2335..4104    +  CDS            aspS: SYD_ECOLI - Also known as tls. Experimental evidence at protein level: Swiss-Prot protein existence level 1. Catalyzes the attachment of L-aspartate to tRNA(Asp) in a two-step reaction: L-aspartate is first activated by ATP to form Asp- AMP and then transferred to the acceptor end of tRNA(Asp). Also mischarges tRNA(Asp) with D-aspartate, although it is a poor substrate (PubMed:10918062). From Escherichia coli (strain K12).
   4111..4128    +  CDS            9xHis (fragment): 9xHis affinity tag
   4138..4187    +  CDS            SET1 (fragment): solubility-enhancement tag derived from T7 phage gene 10B
   4195..4242    +  terminator     T7 terminator: transcription terminator for bacteriophage T7 RNA polymerase
   4279..4707    +  rep_origin     f1 ori (sequence partly withheld): f1 bacteriophage origin of replication; arrow indicates direction of (+) strand synthesis
   4760..4864    +  promoter       AmpR promoter: bla
   4865..5725    +  CDS            AmpR: β-lactamase; bla; confers resistance to ampicillin, carbenicillin, and related antibiotics
   5896..6484    +  rep_origin     ori: high-copy-number ColE1/pMB1/pBR322/pUC origin of replication
   6670..6809    -  misc_feature   bom: basis of mobility region from pBR322
   6911..7102    -  CDS            rop: Rop protein, which maintains plasmids at low copy number; rop
   7119..366     +  CDS            YPB1_ECOLX (across the origin): Protein predicted: Swiss-Prot protein existence level 4. From Escherichia coli.
