[The description below was written by a language model from this plasmid's Addgene catalogue record and pLannotate feature annotations shown in this document.]
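Description:
pET21a-AspRS-His is a bacterial expression plasmid built on the pET21a(+) backbone that produces Escherichia coli aspartate-tRNA ligase (aspS, AspRS) carrying a C-terminal 6xHis tag. It replicates in E. coli from a ColE1/pBR322-type origin, with the pBR322 bom region and the rop gene also annotated, and is selected through the β-lactamase gene (AmpR), which confers ampicillin resistance. The catalogue lists it as high copy, although rop is generally associated with lower copy number. An f1 phage origin is also present, which in principle allows single-stranded DNA production.

The aspS coding sequence sits downstream of a T7 promoter fused to a lac operator, followed by the strong ribosome binding site from T7 gene 10. It runs into the histidine tag, which the annotation software labels as a fragment of a longer His tag, and is followed by the T7 terminator. A plasmid-borne lacI gene with its own promoter supplies lac repressor, so transcription depends on T7 RNA polymerase from a suitable host and is induced with IPTG. The short tetracycline resistance fragments, the SET1 fragment after the tag and the predicted ORF spanning the numbering origin appear to be backbone remnants or annotation matches rather than functional parts.

The enzyme charges tRNA(Asp) with L-aspartate. This plasmid belongs to a set used to overexpress and affinity-purify the individual His-tagged components of the PURE reconstituted cell-free translation system. The cloning sites are not recorded, and the depositor notes that the promoter region may be prone to deletions, so sequence verification of isolates is advised.
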