Addgene plasmid #124106: pET21a-AspRS-His
Purpose: Bacterial expression plasmid for PURE system components
Depositing lab: Sebastian Maerkl & Takuya Ueda. Depositing organization: The University of Tokyo. Publication: Cell-free translation reconstituted with purified components. Shimizu Y, Inoue A, Tomari Y, Suzuki T, Yokogawa T, Nishikawa K, Ueda T. Nat Biotechnol. 2001 Aug;19(8):751-5. doi: 10.1038/90802. PubMed 11479568.
Backbone
  Vector backbone: pET21a(+)
  Vector type: Bacterial Expression
Growth in bacteria
  Bacterial resistance: Ampicillin, 100 μg/mL
  Growth temperature: 37°C
  Growth strain: DH5alpha ; JM109
  Copy number: High Copy
Gene/Insert
  Gene/Insert name: Aspartate-tRNA ligase (alt names: aspS; AspRS)
  Species: Escherichia coli
  Entrez Gene: aspS (a.k.a. b1866, ECK1867, JW1855, tls)
  Tag / fusion protein: 6x-His (C terminal on insert)
  Cloning method: Restriction Enzyme; 5′ cloning site Unknown (unknown if destroyed)
Terms and licenses: Academic/Nonprofit Terms; Industry Terms: Not Available to Industry
Depositor comments: It is recommended to screen DNA preps from multiple colonies by Sanger sequencing, as this plasmid may be prone to deletions in the promoter region.
How to cite: pET21a-AspRS-His was a gift from Sebastian Maerkl & Takuya Ueda (Addgene plasmid # 124106 ; http://n2t.net/addgene:124106 ; RRID:Addgene_124106)
